Addgene plasmid #243993: pUPD3_RBS_RBS5
Purpose: GoldenBraid2.0 Ribosome binding site.
Depositing lab: Christophe Herman. Depositing organization: Baylor College of Medicine. Publication: GoldenBraid2.0 E. coli: a comprehensive and characterized toolkit for enterics. Cooke MB, Welch KT, Ramirez LD, Wen AX, Marciano DC, Herman C. Synth Biol (Oxf). 2025 Aug 14;10(1):ysaf015. doi: 10.1093/synbio/ysaf015. eCollection 2025. PubMed 40927394.
Backbone
  Vector backbone: pUPD3
  Vector type: Bacterial Expression
Growth in bacteria
  Bacterial resistance: Chloramphenicol, 25 μg/mL
  Growth temperature: 37°C
  Growth strain: DH5alpha
  Copy number: High Copy
Gene/Insert
  Gene/Insert name: RBS5
  Species: Synthetic
  Insert size (bp): 18
  Cloning method: Golden Gate
Terms and licenses: Academic/Nonprofit Terms; Industry Terms: Not Available to Industry
How to cite: pUPD3_RBS_RBS5 was a gift from Christophe Herman (Addgene plasmid # 243993 ; http://n2t.net/addgene:243993 ; RRID:Addgene_243993)
