[The description below was written by a language model from this plasmid's Addgene catalogue record and pLannotate feature annotations shown in this document.]
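Description:
pUPD3_RBS_RBS5 is a small (about 2.4 kb) GoldenBraid2.0 part plasmid that stores a single synthetic ribosome binding site, RBS5, in the pUPD3 domestication backbone. It belongs to a GoldenBraid2.0 toolkit adapted for E. coli and other enteric bacteria. The insert is only 18 bp and was introduced by Golden Gate cloning. It is too short to be picked up by the automated annotation, so it does not appear as a named feature in the table. By position it most likely lies in the cloning region between the T7 and SP6 promoters, which sit at either end of the linearised sequence record and face towards each other across the junction. A short residual lacZα fragment lies just upstream of the T7 promoter, probably what remains of a lacZα screening cassette displaced when the part was inserted, though the record does not say this.

The plasmid is propagated in E. coli from a high-copy ColE1/pUC-type origin and selected with chloramphenicol through a cat gene driven by its own promoter. An f1 origin is also present, which in principle permits single-stranded DNA production with helper phage, and a small tet promoter fragment appears to be a backbone remnant with no stated function.

Although catalogued as a bacterial expression vector, the construct carries no coding sequence of interest and no transcription unit of its own. It serves as a level-0 building block. In the GoldenBraid scheme, type IIS restriction enzymes release the part with defined overhangs so it can be assembled in order with promoter, coding sequence and terminator parts into transcription units. The record gives no information on the translation initiation strength of RBS5 relative to other RBS parts in the collection.
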