Features (pLannotate 1.2.2; 8 found; start..end, strand, type, name):
     70..88      -  promoter       SP6 promoter: promoter for bacteriophage SP6 RNA polymerase
    235..823     -  rep_origin     ori: high-copy-number ColE1/pMB1/pBR322/pUC origin of replication
    938..1040    +  promoter       cat promoter: promoter of the E. coli cat gene encoding chloramphenicol acetyltransferase
   1041..1697    +  CDS            cat: CAT_ECOLX - Experimental evidence at protein level: Swiss-Prot protein existence level 1. This enzyme is an effector of chloramphenicol resistance in bacteria. From Escherichia coli. This protein is used as a marker in many commonly used cloning vectors, such as pACYC184.
   1785..1802    -  promoter       tet promoter (fragment): E. coli promoter for tetracycline efflux protein gene
   1813..2268    +  rep_origin     f1 ori (sequence partly withheld): f1 bacteriophage origin of replication; arrow indicates direction of (+) strand synthesis
   2287..2308    -  CDS            lacZα (fragment): LacZα fragment of β-galactosidase; lacZ fragment
   2311..2329    +  promoter       T7 promoter: promoter for bacteriophage T7 RNA polymerase
>Addgene plasmid #243993 | pUPD3_RBS_RBS5 | addgene full sequence | sequence record 487824 | Addgene NGS Result
GGTCTCGCAAAGACTGGTGAGGAGGTGAGAATGCGAGACCACTCATCGCCCAATCACTAGTGAATTCGTT
CTATAGTGTCACCTAAATACCATAGAGCCGTTGGTCATAGCTGTTTCCTGTCCAGGCATCATGACACGGT
TATCCACAGAATCAGGGGATAACGCAGGAAAGAACATGTGAGCAAAAGGCCAGCAAAAGGCCAGGAACCG
TAAAAAGGCCGCGTTGCTGGCGTTTTTCCATAGGCTCCGCCCCCCTGACGAGCATCACAAAAATCGACGC
TCAAGTCAGAGGTGGCGAAACCCGACAGGACTATAAAGATACCAGGCGTTTCCCCCTGGAAGCTCCCTCG
TGCGCTCTCCTGTTCCGACCCTGCCGCTTACCGGATACCTGTCCGCCTTTCTCCCTTCGGGAAGCGTGGC
GCTTTCTCATAGCTCACGCTGTAGGTATCTCAGTTCGGTGTAGGTCGTTCGCTCCAAGCTGGGCTGTGTG
CACGAACCCCCCGTTCAGCCCGACCGCTGCGCCTTATCCGGTAACTATCGTCTTGAGTCCAACCCGGTAA
GACACGACTTATCGCCACTGGCAGCAGCCACTGGTAACAGGATTAGCAGAGCGAGGTATGTAGGCGGTGC
TACAGAGTTCTTGAAGTGGTGGCCTAACTACGGCTACACTAGAAGAACAGTATTTGGTATCTGCGCTCTG
CTGAAGCCAGTTACCTTCGGAAAAAGAGTTGGTAGCTCTTGATCCGGCAAACAAACCACCGCTGGTAGCG
GTGGTTTTTTTGTTTGCAAGCAGCAGATTACGCGCAGAAAAAAAGGATCTCAAGAAGATCCTTTGATCTT
TTCTACGGGGTCTGACGCTCAGTGGAACGAAAACTCACGTTAAGGGATTTTGGTCATGAGATTATCAAAA
AGGATCTTCACCTAGATCCTTTTGTGATGATCGGCACGTAAGAGGTTCCAACTTTCACCATAATGAAATA
AGATCACTACCGGGCGTATTTTTTGAGTTATCGAGATTTTCAGGAGCTAAGGAAGCTAAAATGGAGAAAA
AAATCACTGGATATACCACCGTTGATATATCCCAATGGCATCGTAAAGAACATTTTGAGGCATTTCAGTC
AGTTGCTCAATGTACCTATAACCAGACCGTTCAGCTGGATATTACGGCCTTTTTAAAGACCGTAAAGAAA
AATAAGCACAAGTTTTATCCGGCCTTTATTCACATTCTTGCCCGCCTGATGAATGCTCATCCGGAATTCC
GTATGGCAATGAAAGACGGTGAGCTGGTGATATGGGATAGTGTTCACCCTTGTTACACCGTTTTCCATGA
GCAAACTGAAACGTTTTCATCGCTCTGGAGTGAATACCACGACGATTTCCGGCAGTTTCTACACATATAT
TCGCAAGATGTGGCGTGTTACGGTGAAAACCTGGCCTATTTCCCTAAAGGGTTTATTGAGAATATGTTTT
TCGTGTCAGCCAATCCCTGGGTGAGTTTCACCAGTTTTGATTTAAACGTGGCCAATATGGACAACTTCTT
CGCCCCCGTTTTCACCATGGGCAAATATTATACGCAAGGCGACAAGGTGCTGATGCCGCTGGCGATTCAG
GTTCATCATGCCGTTTGTGATGGCTTCCATGTCGGCAGAATGCTTAATGAATTACAACAGTACTGCGATG
AGTGGCAGGGCGGGGCGTAATTTTTTTAAGGCAGTTATTGGTGCCCTTAAACGCCTGGTTGCTACGCCTG
AATAAGTGATAATAAGCGGATGAATGGCAGAAATTCGATGATAAGCTGTCAAACATGATGT
[125 nt withheld, positions 1812-1936]
C
[91 nt withheld, positions 1938-2028]
AGGGTGATGGTTCACGTAGTGGGCCAGCGCCCTGATAGACGGTTTTTCGCCCTTTGACGTTGGAGTCCAC
GTTCTTT
[37 nt withheld, positions 2106-2142]
ACCCTATCTCGGTCTATTCTTTTGATTTATAAGGGATTTTGCCGATTTCGGCCTATTGGTTAAAAAATGA
GCTGATTTAACAAAAATTTAACGCGAATTTTAACAAAATATTAACGCTTACAATTTTAACATTGTAGAAA
CGCATGTAAAACGACGGCCAGTGAATTGTAATACGACTCACTATAGGGTGAATTCCGCTTAGGACCTTAG
ATATTGATCTCAA
